>Addgene plasmid #52089 | TIMP1-bio-His | depositor full sequence | sequence record 80365 | TIMP1-bio-His sequence 7259 bps
GTCGACCTCCATCACGGCCTATAAGAGTGAGGGGGAGTCAGCGGAGTTCTCCTTCCCACTCAACCTTGGA
GAGGAAAGCCTGCAGGGAGAGTTGAGATGGAAGGCAGAGAAGGCTCCTTCTTCCCAGTCCTGGATCACCT
TCTCCCTAAAGAACCAAAAGGTGTCTGTGCAGAAGTCTACTAGCAACCCCAAGTTCCAGCTGTCCGAAAC
GCTCCCACTCACCCTTCAGATACCCCAGGTCTCCCTTCAGTTTGCTGGTTCTGGCAACCTGACCCTGACT
CTGGACAGAGGGATACTGTATCAGGAAGTGAACCTGGTGGTGATGAAAGTGACTCAGCCCGACAGCAACA
CTTTGACCTGTGAGGTGATGGGACCCACCTCACCCAAGATGAGACTGATCTTGAAGCAGGAGAATCAGGA
GGCCAGGGTCTCCAGGCAGGAGAAAGTGATTCAAGTGCAGGCCCCTGAAGCAGGGGTGTGGCAATGTCTA
CTGAGTGAAGGTGAAGAGGTCAAGATGGACTCCAAGATCCAGGTTTTATCCAAAGGGTTGAATTCCGGCA
GCCTGCACCACATCCTGGACGCCCAGAAGATGCTGTGGAACCACAGGGACAGGAACCTGCCTCCTCTGGC
CCCTCTGGGCCCCCACCACCATCACCACCATTGAGTCTAGACACGTGATTAATTAAGGATCCCCCGACCT
CGACCTCTGGCTAATAAAGGAAATTTATTTTCATTGCAATAGTGTGTTGGAATTTTTTGTGTCTCTCACT
CGGAAGGACATATGGGAGGGCAAATCATTTGGTCGAGATCCCTCGGAGATCTCTAGCTAGAGGATCGATC
CCCGCCCCGGACGAACTAAACCTGACTACGACATCTCTGCCCCTTCTTCGCGGGGCAGTGCATGTAATCC
CTTCAGTTGGTTGGTACAACTTGCCAACTGGGCCCTGTTCCACATGTGACACGGGGGGGGACCAAACACA
AAGGGGTTCTCTGACTGTAGTTGACATCCTTATAAATGGATGTGCACATTTGCCAACACTGAGTGGCTTT
CATCCTGGAGCAGACTTTGCAGTCTGTGGACTGCAACACAACATTGCCTTTATGTGTAACTCTTGGCTGA
AGCTCTTACACCAATGCTGGGGGACATGTACCTCCCAGGGGCCCAGGAAGACTACGGGAGGCTACACCAA
CGTCAATCAGAGGGGCCTGTGTAGCTACCGATAAGCGGACCCTCAAGAGGGCATTAGCAATAGTGTTTAT
AAGGCCCCCTTGTTAACCCTAAACGGGTAGCATATGCTTCCCGGGTAGTAGTATATACTATCCAGACTAA
CCCTAATTCAATAGCATATGTTACCCAACGGGAAGCATATGCTATCGAATTAGGGTTAGTAAAAGGGTCC
TAAGGAACAGCGATATCTCCCACCCCATGAGCTGTCACGGTTTTATTTACATGGGGTCAGGATTCCACGA
GGGTAGTGAACCATTTTAGTCACAAGGGCAGTGGCTGAAGATCAAGGAGCGGGCAGTGAACTCTCCTGAA
TCTTCGCCTGCTTCTTCATTCTCCTTCGTTTAGCTAATAGAATAACTGCTGAGTTGTGAACAGTAAGGTG
TATGTGAGGTGCTCGAAAACAAGGTTTCAGGTGACGCCCCCAGAATAAAATTTGGACGGGGGGTTCAGTG
GTGGCATTGTGCTATGACACCAATATAACCCTCACAAACCCCTTGGGCAATAAATACTAGTGTAGGAATG
AAACATTCTGAATATCTTTAACAATAGAAATCCATGGGGTGGGGACAAGCCGTAAAGACTGGATGTCCAT
CTCACACGAATTTATGGCTATGGGCAACACATAATCCTAGTGCAATATGATACTGGGGTTATTAAGATGT
GTCCCAGGCAGGGACCAAGACAGGTGAACCATGTTGTTACACTCTATTTGTAACAAGGGGAAAGAGAGTG
GACGCCGACAGCAGCGGACTCCACTGGTTGTCTCTAACACCCCCGAAAATTAAACGGGGCTCCACGCCAA
TGGGGCCCATAAACAAAGACAAGTGGCCACTCTTTTTTTTGAAATTGTGGAGTGGGGGCACGCGTCAGCC
CCCACACGCCGCCCTGCGGTTTTGGACTGTAAAATAAGGGTGTAATAACTTGGCTGATTGTAACCCCGCT
AACCACTGCGGTCAAACCACTTGCCCACAAAACCACTAATGGCACCCCGGGGAATACCTGCATAAGTAGG
TGGGCGGGCCAAGATAGGGGCGCGATTGCTGCGATCTGGAGGACAAATTACACACACTTGCGCCTGAGCG
CCAAGCACAGGGTTGTTGGTCCTCATATTCACGAGGTCGCTGAGAGCACGGTGGGCTAATGTTGCCATGG
GTAGCATATACTACCCAAATATCTGGATAGCATATGCTATCCTAATCTATATCTGGGTAGCATAGGCTAT
CCTAATCTATATCTGGGTAGCATATGCTATCCTAATCTATATCTGGGTAGTATATGCTATCCTAATTTAT
ATCTGGGTAGCATAGGCTATCCTAATCTATATCTGGGTAGCATATGCTATCCTAATCTATATCTGGGTAG
TATATGCTATCCTAATCTGTATCCGGGTAGCATATGCTATCCTAATAGAGATTAGGGTAGTATATGCTAT
CCTAATTTATATCTGGGTAGCATATACTACCCAAATATCTGGATAGCATATGCTATCCTAATCTATATCT
GGGTAGCATATGCTATCCTAATCTATATCTGGGTAGCATAGGCTATCCTAATCTATATCTGGGTAGCATA
TGCTATCCTAATCTATATCTGGGTAGTATATGCTATCCTAATTTATATCTGGGTAGCATAGGCTATCCTA
ATCTATATCTGGGTAGCATATGCTATCCTAATCTATATCTGGGTAGTATATGCTATCCTAATCTGTATCC
GGGTAGCATATGCTATCCTCATGATAAGCTGTCAAACATGAGAATTTTCTTGAAGACGAAAGGGCCTCGT
GATACGCCTATTTTTATAGGTTAATGTCATGATAATAATGGTTTCTTAGACGTCAGGTGGCACTTTTCGG
GGAAATGTGCGCGGAACCCCTATTTGTTTATTTTTCTAAATACATTCAAATATGTATCCGCTCATGAGAC
AATAACCCTGATAAATGCTTCAATAATATTGAAAAAGGAAGAGTATGAGTATTCAACATTTCCGTGTCGC
CCTTATTCCCTTTTTTGCGGCATTTTGCCTTCCTGTTTTTGCTCACCCAGAAACGCTGGTGAAAGTAAAA
GATGCTGAAGATCAGTTGGGTGCACGAGTGGGTTACATCGAACTGGATCTCAACAGCGGTAAGATCCTTG
AGAGTTTTCGCCCCGAAGAACGTTTTCCAATGATGAGCACTTTTAAAGTTCTGCTATGTGGCGCGGTATT
ATCCCGTGTTGACGCCGGGCAAGAGCAACTCGGTCGCCGCATACACTATTCTCAGAATGACTTGGTTGAG
TACTCACCAGTCACAGAAAAGCATCTTACGGATGGCATGACAGTAAGAGAATTATGCAGTGCTGCCATAA
CCATGAGTGATAACACTGCGGCCAACTTACTTCTGACAACGATCGGAGGACCGAAGGAGCTAACCGCTTT
TTTGCACAACATGGGGGATCATGTAACTCGCCTTGATCGTTGGGAACCGGAGCTGAATGAAGCCATACCA
AACGACGAGCGTGACACCACGATGCCTGCAGCAATGGCAACAACGTTGCGCAAACTATTAACTGGCGAAC
TACTTACTCTAGCTTCCCGGCAACAATTAATAGACTGGATGGAGGCGGATAAAGTTGCAGGACCACTTCT
GCGCTCGGCCCTTCCGGCTGGCTGGTTTATTGCTGATAAATCTGGAGCCGGTGAGCGTGGGTCTCGCGGT
ATCATTGCAGCACTGGGGCCAGATGGTAAGCCCTCCCGTATCGTAGTTATCTACACGACGGGGAGTCAGG
CAACTATGGATGAACGAAATAGACAGATCGCTGAGATAGGTGCCTCACTGATTAAGCATTGGTAACTGTC
AGACCAAGTTTACTCATATATACTTTAGATTGATTTAAAACTTCATTTTTAATTTAAAAGGATCTAGGTG
AAGATCCTTTTTGATAATCTCATGACCAAAATCCCTTAACGTGAGTTTTCGTTCCACTGAGCGTCAGACC
CCGTAGAAAAGATCAAAGGATCTTCTTGAGATCCTTTTTTTCTGCGCGTAATCTGCTGCTTGCAAACAAA
AAAACCACCGCTACCAGCGGTGGTTTGTTTGCCGGATCAAGAGCTACCAACTCTTTTTCCGAAGGTAACT
GGCTTCAGCAGAGCGCAGATACCAAATACTGTTCTTCTAGTGTAGCCGTAGTTAGGCCACCACTTCAAGA
ACTCTGTAGCACCGCCTACATACCTCGCTCTGCTAATCCTGTTACCAGTGGCTGCTGCCAGTGGCGATAA
GTCGTGTCTTACCGGGTTGGACTCAAGACGATAGTTACCGGATAAGGCGCAGCGGTCGGGCTGAACGGGG
GGTTCGTGCACACAGCCCAGCTTGGAGCGAACGACCTACACCGAACTGAGATACCTACAGCGTGAGCTAT
GAGAAAGCGCCACGCTTCCCGAAGGGAGAAAGGCGGACAGGTATCCGGTAAGCGGCAGGGTCGGAACAGG
AGAGCGCACGAGGGAGCTTCCAGGGGGAAACGCCTGGTATCTTTATAGTCCTGTCGGGTTTCGCCACCTC
TGACTTGAGCGTCGATTTTTGTGATGCTCGTCAGGGGGGCGGAGCCTATGGAAAAACGCCAGCAACGCGG
CCTTTTTACGGTTCCTGGCCTTTTGCTGGCCTTTTGCTCACATGTTCTTTCCTGCGTTATCCCCTGATTC
TGTGGATAACCGTATTACCGCCTTTGAGTGAGCTGATACCGCTCGCCGCAGCCGAACGACCGAGCGCAGC
GAGTCAGTGAGCGAGGAAGCGGAAGAGCGCCCAATACGCAAACCGCCTCTCCCCGCGCGTTGGCCGATTC
ATTAATGCAGCTGGCACGACAGGTTTCCCGACTGGAAAGCGGGCAGTGAGCGCAACGCAATTAATGTGAG
TTAGCTCACTCATTAGGCACCCCAGGCTTTACACTTTATGCTTCCGGCTCGTATGTTGTGTGGAATTGTG
AGCGGATAACAATTTCACACAGGAAACAGCTATGACCATGATTACGCCAAGCTCTAGCTAGAGGTCGACC
AATTCTCATGTTTGACAGCTTATCATCGCAGATCCGGGCAACGTTGTTGCCATTGCTGCAGGCGCAGAAC
TGGTAGGTATGGAAGATCTATACATTGAATCAATATTGGCAATTAGCCATATTAGTCATTGGTTATATAG
CATAAATCAATATTGGCTATTGGCCATTGCATACGTTGTATCTATATCATAATATGTACATTTATATTGG
CTCATGTCCAATATGACCGCCATGTTGACATTGATTATTGACTAGTTATTAATAGTAATCAATTACGGGG
TCATTAGTTCATAGCCCATATATGGAGTTCCGCGTTACATAACTTACGGTAAATGGCCCGCCTGGCTGAC
CGCCCAACGACCCCCGCCCATTGACGTCAATAATGACGTATGTTCCCATAGTAACGCCAATAGGGACTTT
CCATTGACGTCAATGGGTGGAGTATTTACGGTAAACTGCCCACTTGGCAGTACATCAAGTGTATCATATG
CCAAGTCCGCCCCCTATTGACGTCAATGACGGTAAATGGCCCGCCTGGCATTATGCCCAGTACATGACCT
TACGGGACTTTCCTACTTGGCAGTACATCTACGTATTAGTCATCGCTATTACCATGGTGATGCGGTTTTG
GCAGTACACCAATGGGCGTGGATAGCGGTTTGACTCACGGGGATTTCCAAGTCTCCACCCCATTGACGTC
AATGGGAGTTTGTTTTGGCACCAAAATCAACGGGACTTTCCAAAATGTCGTAATAACCCCGCCCCGTTGA
CGCAAATGGGCGGTAGGCGTGTACGGTGGGAGGTCTATATAAGCAGAGCTCGTTTAGTGAACCGTCAGAT
CCTCACTCTCTTCCGCATCGCTGTCTGCGAGGGCCAGCTGTTGGGCTCGCGGTTGAGGACAAACTCTTCG
CGGTCTTTCCAGTACTCTTGGATCGGAAACCCGTCGGCCTCCGAACGGTACTCCGCCACCGAGGGACCTG
AGCGAGTCCGCATCGACCGGATCGGAAAACCTCTCGAGAAAGGCGTCTAACCAGTCACAGTCGCAAGGTA
GGCTGAGCACCGTGGCGGGCGGCAGCGGGTGGCGGTCGGGGTTGTTTCTGGCGGAGGTGCTGCTGATGAT
GTAATTAAAGTAGGCGGTCTTGAGACGGCGGATGGTCGAGGTGAGGTGTGGCAGGCTTGAGATCCAGCTG
TTGGGGTGAGTACTCCCTCTCAAAAGCGGGCATTACTTCTGCGCTAAGATTGTCAGTTTCCAAAAACGAG
GAGGATTTGATATTCACCTGGCCCGATCTGGCCATACACTTGAGTGACAATGACATCCACTTTGCCTTTC
TCTCCACAGGTGTCCACTCCCAGGTCCAAGTTTAAACTGCGGCCGCCACCATGGCCCCTTTTGAGCCCCT
GGCCAGCGGCATTCTGCTGCTGCTGTGGCTGATCGCCCCTAGCAGAGCC
[552 nt withheld, positions 6700-7251]
GGCGCGCC
Features (pLannotate 1.2.2; 19 found; start..end, strand, type, name):
    713..768     +  polyA_signal   β-globin poly(A) signal: rabbit β-globin polyadenylation signal (Gil and Proudfoot, 1987)
   1282..2963    -  rep_origin     oriP (fragment): Epstein-Barr virus oriP replication origin (Yates et al., 2000)
   3090..3194    +  promoter       AmpR promoter: bla
   3195..4055    +  CDS            AmpR: β-lactamase; bla; confers resistance to ampicillin, carbenicillin, and related antibiotics
   4226..4814    +  rep_origin     ori: high-copy-number ColE1/pMB1/pBR322/pUC origin of replication
   4997..5089    +  CDS            lacI (fragment): lac repressor; lacI; The lac repressor binds to the lac operator to inhibit transcription in E. coli. This inhibition can be relieved by adding lactose or isopropyl-β-D-thiogalactopyranoside (IPTG).
   5102..5123    +  protein_bind   CAP binding site: CAP binding activates transcription in the presence of cAMP. E. coli catabolite activator protein
   5138..5168    +  promoter       lac promoter: promoter for the E. coli lac operon
   5176..5192    +  protein_bind   lac operator: The lac repressor binds to the lac operator to inhibit transcription in E. coli. This inhibition can be relieved by adding lactose or isopropyl-β-D-thiogalactopyranoside (IPTG). lac repressor encoded by lacI
   5262..5278    +  promoter       tet promoter (fragment): E. coli promoter for tetracycline efflux protein gene
   5288..5313    -  CDS            bla(M) (fragment): β-lactamase lacking the signal sequence; bla(M); allows cytosolic expression of β-lactamase
   5487..5866    +  enhancer       CMV enhancer: human cytomegalovirus immediate early enhancer
   5868..6067    +  promoter       CMV promoter: human cytomegalovirus (CMV) immediate early promoter
   6135..6173    +  misc_feature   Ad SA (fragment): adenovirus major late transcript splice acceptor (Friedrich and Soriano, 1991)
   6206..6415    -  CDS            PTP (fragment): TERM_ADE02 - Experimental evidence at protein level: Swiss-Prot protein existence level 1. Protein covalently bound to the viral DNA that acts as a primer for viral genomic replication by DNA strand displacement. Assembles on the viral origin of replication in an initiation complex with viral polymerase, DBP, host NFIA and host POU2F1/OCT1. During initiation, the polymerase covalently couples the first dCTP with Ser- 580 of pTP. The terminal protein stimulates the template activity over 20 fold compared to protein-free templates. Neo-synthesized viral genomes are linked to two preterminal prot
   6446..6535    +  intron         chimeric intron (fragment): chimera between introns from adenovirus and immunoglobulin heavy chain genes
   6554..6600    +  CDS            IgH signal sequence (fragment): signal sequence from the mouse immunoglobulin heavy chain variable region
   6631..7251    +  CDS            TIMP1 (sequence partly withheld): TIMP1_HUMAN - Also known as CLGI, TIMP. Experimental evidence at protein level: Swiss-Prot protein existence level 1. Metalloproteinase inhibitor that functions by forming one to one complexes with target metalloproteinases, such as collagenases, and irreversibly inactivates them by binding to their catalytic zinc cofactor. Acts on MMP1, MMP2, MMP3, MMP7, MMP8, MMP9, MMP10, MMP11, MMP12, MMP13 and MMP16. Does not act on MMP14. Also functions as a growth factor that regulates cell differentiation, migration and cell death and activates cellular signaling cascades via CD63 and ITGB1. Plays a rol
   7246..553     +  CDS            Cd4 (fragment) (across the origin) (sequence partly withheld): CD4_RAT - Experimental evidence at protein level: Swiss-Prot protein existence level 1. Integral membrane glycoprotein that plays an essential role in the immune response and serves multiple functions in responses against both external and internal offenses. In T-cells, functions primarily as a coreceptor for MHC class II molecule:peptide complex. The antigens presented by class II peptides are derived from extracellular proteins while class I peptides are derived from cytosolic proteins. Interacts simultaneously with the T-cell receptor (TCR) and the MHC class II presented by antigen presenti
