[The description below was written by a language model from this plasmid's Addgene catalogue record and pLannotate feature annotations shown in this document.]
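Description:
TIMP1-bio-His is a 7,259 bp mammalian expression plasmid built on the pTT3 backbone for producing a soluble, tagged form of human TIMP1 (metalloproteinase inhibitor 1) in transfected mammalian cells. In bacteria it is maintained through a high-copy ColE1/pUC-type origin and selected with ampicillin via the bla gene. The backbone also carries a fragment of the Epstein-Barr virus oriP, which generally supports episomal retention and enhanced transient expression in cells that supply EBNA1. No mammalian selection marker is annotated. Short lac, tet and bla remnants in the feature table appear to be cloning-vector leftovers rather than functional parts.

Expression is driven by the CMV immediate-early enhancer and promoter, followed by adenovirus-derived leader and splice elements and a chimeric intron fragment that typically improve transcript processing. An annotated preterminal protein fragment on the opposite strand in this region most likely reflects that adenoviral leader sequence rather than a real coding unit. The chemically synthesised TIMP1 insert, about 640 bp, sits between retained NotI and AscI sites. It is fused in frame at its C terminus to rat CD4 domains 3 and 4, which run across the sequence origin, then to an enzymatic biotinylation sequence, a linker and a His tag, which the annotation tool did not call separately. A rabbit β-globin polyadenylation signal terminates the transcript. A fragment of a mouse immunoglobulin heavy chain signal sequence is annotated just upstream of the insert, though the record does not say whether it contributes to secretion.

The tags allow His-based purification and oriented capture of monobiotinylated protein on streptavidin. This suits the protein microarray and extracellular interaction screening described in the associated platelet receptor study.
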