Addgene plasmid #52089: TIMP1-bio-His
Purpose: Expresses full-length Metalloproteinase inhibitor 1 precursor ectodomain in mammalian cells. C-terminal rat Cd4d3+4 tag, biotinylation sequence and His tag.
Depositing lab: Gavin Wright. Depositing organization: Wellcome Sanger Institute. Publication: A human platelet receptor protein microarray identifies FcepsilonR1alpha as an activating PEAR1 ligand. Sun Y, Vandenbriele C, Kauskot A, Verhamme P, Hoylaerts MF, Wright GJ. Mol Cell Proteomics. 2015 Feb 23. pii: mcp.M114.046946. 10.1074/mcp.M114.046946 PubMed 25713122.
Backbone
  Vector backbone: pTT3
  Backbone manufacturer: Yves Durocher, NRC
  Backbone size w/o insert (bp): 6618
  Total vector size (bp): 7259
  Modifications to backbone: Rat CD4 d3+4, enzymatic biotinylation sequence, linker and His tag (CD4d3+4-BioLHis).
  Vector type: Mammalian Expression
Growth in bacteria
  Bacterial resistance: Ampicillin, 100 μg/mL
  Growth temperature: 37°C
  Growth strain: Top10
  Copy number: High Copy
Gene/Insert
  Gene/Insert name: TIMP1 (alt name: Metalloproteinase inhibitor 1 precursor)
  Species: H. sapiens (human)
  Insert size (bp): 641
  Entrez Gene: TIMP1 (a.k.a. CLGI, EPA, EPO, HCI, TIMP, TIMP-1)
  Promoter: CMV
  Tag / fusion protein: rat CD4 d3+4 (C terminal on backbone); enzymatic biotinylation sequence (C terminal on backbone); His tag (C terminal on backbone)
  Cloning method: Restriction Enzyme; 5′ cloning site NotI (not destroyed); 3′ cloning site AscI (not destroyed)
  Sequencing primers: 5′ CMV-fwd
Resource information
  A portion of this plasmid was derived from a plasmid made by: Insert was chemically synthesised.
Terms and licenses: Academic/Nonprofit Terms; Industry Terms: Not Available to Industry
Depositor comments: Article ref 148
How to cite: TIMP1-bio-His was a gift from Gavin Wright (Addgene plasmid # 52089 ; http://n2t.net/addgene:52089 ; RRID:Addgene_52089)
