>Addgene plasmid #52089 | TIMP1-bio-His | addgene partial sequence | sequence record 94007 | pMT2-F 5'-TTGCCTTTCTCTCCACAGGT-3'
GCGGCCGCCACCATGGCCCCTTTTGAGCCCCTGGCCAGCGGCATTCTGCTGCTGCTGTGGCTGATCGCCC
CTAGCAGAGCC
[552 nt withheld, positions 82-633]
GGCGCGCCGTCGACCTCCATCACGGCCTATAAGAGTGAGGGGGAGTCAGCGGAGTTCTCCTTCCCACTCA
ACCTTGGAGAGGAAAGCCTGCAGGGAGAGTTGAGATGGAAGGCAGAGAAGGCTCCTTCTTCCCAGTCCTG
GATCACCTTCTCCCTAAAGAACC
