>Addgene plasmid #52089 | TIMP1-bio-His | addgene partial sequence | sequence record 94136 | rb_glob_PA_term-R 5'-CCCATATGTCCTTCCGAGTG-3'
AATAAATTTCCTTTATTAGCCAGAGGTCGAGGTCGGGGGATCCTTAATTAATCACGTGTCTAGACTCAAT
GGTGGTGATGGTGGTGGGGGCCCAGAGGGGCCAGAGGAGGCAGGTTCCTGTCCCTGTGGTTCCACAGCAT
CTTCTGGGCGTCCAGGATGTGGTGCAGGCTGCCGGAATTCAACCCTTTGGATAAAACCTGGATCTTGGAG
TCCATCTTGACCTCTTCACCTTCACTCAGTAGACATTGCCACACCCCTGCTTCAGGGGCCTGCACTTGAA
TCACTTTCTCCTGCCTGGAGACCCTGGCCTCCTGATTCTCCTGCTTCAAGATCAGTCTCATCTTGGGTGA
GGTGGGTCCCATCACCTCACAGGTCAAAGTGTTGCTGTCGGGCTGAGTCACTTTCATCACCACCAGGTTC
ACTTCCTGATACAGTATCCCTCTGTCCAGAGTCAGGGTCAGGTTGCCAGAACCAGCAAACTGAAGGGAGA
CCTGGGGTATCTGAAGGGTGAGTGGGAGCGTTTCGGACAGCTGGAACTTGGGGTTGCTAGTAGACTTCTG
CACAGACACCTTTTGGTTCTTTAGGGAGAAGGTGATCCAGGACTGGGAAGAAGGAGCCTTCTCTGCCTTC
CATCTCAACTCTCCCTGCAGGCTTTCCTCTCCAAGGTTGAGTGGGAAGGAGAACTCCGCTGACTCCCCCT
CACTCTTATAGGCCGTGATGGAGGTCGACGGCGCGCC
[147 nt withheld, positions 738-884]
